>Addgene plasmid #122847 | pAR18_StrepI_mFASm_H8_pET22b | addgene full sequence | sequence record 238541 | Addgene NGS Result
TAGTAGGTTGAGGCCGTTGAGCACCGCCGCCGCAAGGAATGGTGCATGCAAGGAGATGGCGCCCAACAGT
CCCCCGGCCACGGGGCCTGCCACCATACCCACGCCGAAACAAGCGCTCATGAGCCCGAAGTGGCGAGCCC
GATCTTCCCCATCGGTGATGTCGGCGATATAGGCGCCAGCAACCGCACCTGTGGCGCCGGTGATGCCGGC
CACGATGCGTCCGGCGTAGAGGATCGAGATCTCGATCCCGCGAAATTAATACGACTCACTATAGGGGAAT
TGTGAGCGGATAACAATTCCCCTCTAGAAATAATTTTGTTTAACTTTAAGAAGGAGATATACATATGAGC
GCTTGGAGCCATCCACAATTTGAGAAGGGTGGAGGTTCTGGCGGTGGATCGGGAGGTTCAGCGTGGAGCC
ACCCGCAGTTCGAAAAAGGCGCCGGATCCGAGGAGGTGGTGATAGCCGGTATGTCGGGGAAGTTGCCCGA
GTCAGAGAACCTACAGGAGTTCTGGGCCAACCTCATTGGTGGTGTGGACATGGTCACAGATGATGACAGG
AGATGGAAGGCTGGGCTCTATGGATTACCCAAGCGGTCTGGAAAGCTGAAGGATCTCTCCAAGTTCGACG
CCTCCTTTTTTGGGGTCCACCCCAAGCAGGCACACACAATGGACCCCCAGCTTCGGCTGCTGTTGGAAGT
CAGCTATGAAGCAATTGTGGATGGAGGTATCAACCCAGCCTCACTCCGAGGAACGAACACTGGCGTCTGG
GTGGGTGTGAGTGGTTCAGAGGCATCCGAGGCCCTTAGCAGAGATCCCGAGACGCTTCTGGGCTACAGCA
TGGTGGGCTGCCAGCGTGCAATGATGGCCAACCGGCTCTCTTTCTTCTTCGACTTCAAAGGACCAAGCAT
TGCCCTGGACACAGCCTGCTCCTCCAGCTTGCTGGCACTACAGAATGCCTACCAGGCCATCCGTAGTGGG
GAATGCCCCGCGGCCCTTGTGGGTGGGATCAACCTGCTCCTGAAGCCGAACACCTCTGTGCAGTTCATGA
AGCTGGGCATGCTCAGCCCGGACGGCACCTGCAGATCCTTTGATGATTCAGGGAGTGGATATTGTCGCTC
TGAGGCTGTTGTAGCAGTTCTGCTGACTAAGAAGTCCCTGGCTCGGCGGGTCTATGCCACGATTCTGAAT
GCCGGCACCAATACAGATGGCAGCAAGGAGCAAGGTGTAACATTCCCCTCTGGAGAAGTCCAAGAACAAC
TCATCTGCTCTCTGTATCAGCCAGCTGGTCTGGCCCCGGAGTCGCTTGAGTATATTGAAGCCCATGGCAC
GGGCACCAAGGTGGGTGACCCCCAGGAACTGAATGGCATTACTCGGTCCCTGTGCGCCTTCCGCCAGGCC
CCTCTGTTAATTGGCTCCACCAAATCCAACATGGGACACCCTGAGCCTGCCTCTGGGCTTGCAGCCCTGA
CCAAGGTGCTGTTATCCCTGGAGCATGGGGTCTGGGCCCCTAACCTGCACTTCCACAACCCCAACCCTGA
GATCCCAGCACTTCTTGATGGGCGGCTGCAGGTGGTCGATAGGCCCCTGCCTGTTCGTGGTGGCAACGTG
GGCATCAACTCATTTGGCTTCGGAGGCTCCAATGTTCATGTCATCCTCCAGCCCAACACACGGCAGGCCC
CTGCGCCCACTGCACACGCTGCCCTTCCCCATTTGCTGCACGCCAGTGGACGCACCTTAGAGGCAGTGCA
GGACCTGCTGGAACAGGGCCGCCAGCACAGCCAGGACCTGGCCTTTGTGAGCATGCTCAATGACATTGCG
GCAACCCCTACAGCAGCCATGCCCTTCAGGGGTTACACTGTGCTAGGTGTTGAGGGCCGTGTCCAAGAAG
TGCAGCAAGTGTCCACCAACAAGCGCCCACTCTGGTTCATCTGCTCAGGGATGGGCACGCAGTGGCGCGG
GATGGGGCTGAGCCTCATGCGCCTGGACAGCTTCCGTGAGTCTATCCTGCGCTCCGATGAGGCTGTGAAG
CCGTTGGGAGTGAAAGTGTCAGATCTGCTGTTGAGCACAGATGAGCGCACCTTTGATGACATCGTGCATG
CCTTTGTGAGCCTCACTGCCATCCAGATTGCCCTCATCGACCTACTGACTTCTGTGGGACTGAAACCTGA
CGGCATCATTGGGCACTCCTTGGGAGAGGTTGCCTGTGGCTATGCAGATGGCTGTCTCTCCCAGAGAGAG
GCTGTGCTTGCAGCTTACTGGCGAGGCCAGTGCATCAAAGATGCCCACCTCCCGCCTGGATCCATGGCAG
CTGTTGGTTTGTCCTGGGAGGAATGTAAACAGCGCTGCCCCGCTGGCGTGGTGCCTGCCTGCCACAACTC
TGAGGACACCGTGACCATCTCTGGACCTCAGGCTGCAGTGAATGAATTTGTGGAGCAGCTAAAGCAAGAA
GGTGTGTTTGCCAAGGAGGTACGAACAGGAGGCCTGGCTTTCCACTCCTACTTCATGGAAGGAATTGCCC
CCACATTGCTGCAGGCTCTCAAGAAGGTGATCCGGGAACCACGGCCGCGCTCGGCTCGATGGCTCAGCAC
CTCTATCCCTGAGGCCCAGTGGCAGAGCAGCCTGGCCCGCACATCTTCTGCCGAGTACAATGTCAACAAC
CTGGTGAGCCCTGTGCTCTTCCAGGAAGCACTGTGGCACATCCCTGAGCATGCCGTGGTGCTGGAGATTG
CGCCCCACGCACTGTTGCAGGCTGTCCTGAAGCGAGGCGTGAAGTCCAGCTGCACCATCATTCCCTTGAT
GAAGAGGGATCATAAAGATAACTTGGAGTTCTTTCTCACCAACCTTGGCAAGGTGCACCTCACAGGCATC
AATGTCAACCCTAACGCCTTGTTCCCACCTGTGGAGTTCCCGGCTCCCCGAGGGACTCCTCTCATCTCCC
CTCACATCAAGTGGGACCACAGTCAGACTTGGGATGTCCCGGTTGCTGAGGACTTCCCAAACGGCTCCAG
CTCCTCCTCTGCTACAGTCTACAGCATCGACGCCAGTCCTGAGTCGCCCGACCACTACCTGGTAGACCAC
TGCATTGACGGCCGGGTCATCTTCCCTGGCACTGGCTACCTGTGCCTGGTGTGGAAGACACTGGCTCGCA
GCCTGGGCTTGTCCCTAGAAGAGACCCCTGTGGTATTTGAGAATGTGTCGTTTCATCAGGCCACTATACT
ACCCAAGACAGGAACCGTGGCGCTGGAGGTGAGGCTGCTAGAGGCCTCCCATGCCTTTGAGGTGTCTGAC
ACTGGCAATCTGATTGTGAGCGGAAAAGTGTACCTGTGGGAAGACCCGAACTCCAAGTTATTCGACCACC
CAGAAGTCCCAACACCCCCTGAGTCTGCATCGGTCTCCCGCCTGACCCAGGGAGAAGTATACAAGGAGCT
GCGGCTGCGTGGCTATGATTATGGCCCTCAGTTCCAGGGCATCTGTGAGGCCACCCTTGAAGGTGAACAA
GGCAAGCTGCTCTGGAAAGATAACTGGGTGACCTTCATGGACACAATGCTGCAGGTATCCATTCTGGGTT
CTAGCCAGCAGAGTCTACAGCTACCTACCCGTGTGACCGCCATCTATATCGACCCTGCCACCCACCGTCA
GAAGGTGTACAGGCTGAAGGAGGACACTCAAGTGGCTGATGTGACAACGAGCCGCTGTCTGGGCATAACG
GTCTCTGGTGGTATCCACATCTCAAGACTACAGACGACAGCAACCTCACGGCGGCAGCAAGAACAGCTGG
TCCCCACCTTGGAAAAGTTCGTTTTCACACCGCACATGGAGGCTGAGTGCCTGTCTGAGAGCACTGCCCT
GCAGAAGGAGCTGCAACTGTGCAAGGGTCTGGCACGGGCTCTGCAGACCAAGGCCACCCAGCAAGGGCTG
AAGGCGGCAATGCTTGGGCAAGAGGACCCTCCACAGCACGGGCTGCCTCGACTCCTGGCAGCTGCTTGCC
AGTTGCAGCTCAACGGGAACCTGCAGCTGGAGCTGGGAGAAGCGCTGGCTCAAGAGAGGCTCCTGCTGCC
AGAAGACCCTCTGATCAGTGGCCTCCTCAACTCCCAGGCCCTCAAGGCCTGCGTAGACACAGCCCTGGAG
AACTTGTCTACTCTCAAGATGAAGGTGGCAGAGGTGCTGGCTGGAGAAGGCCACTTGTATTCCCGAATCC
CGGCACTGCTCAACACCCAGCCCATGCTACAACTGGAATACACAGCCACCGACCGGCACCCCCAGGCCCT
GAAGGATGTTCAGACCAAACTGCAGCAGCATGATGTGGCGCAGGGCCAGTGGAACCCTTCCGACCCTGCG
CCCAGCAGCCTGGGTGCCCTTGACCTTCTGGTGTGCAACTGTGCATTAGCCACCCTGGGGGATCCAGCCT
TGGCCCTGGACAACATGGTAGCTGCCCTCAAGGAAGGTGGTTTCCTGCTAGTGCACACAGTGCTCAAAGG
ACATGCCCTTGGGGAGACCCTGGCCTGCCTACCCTCTGAGGTGCAGCCTGCGCCCAGCCTCCTAAGCCAG
GAGGAGTGGGAGAGCCTGTTCTCGAGGAAGGCACTACACCTGGTGGGCCTTAAAAGGTCCTTCTACGGTA
CTGCGCTGTTCCTGTGCCGGCGAGCCATCCCACAGGAGAAACCTATCTTCCTGTCTGTGGAGGATACCAG
CTTCCAGTGGGTGGACTCTCTGAAGAGCACTCTGGCCACGTCCTCCTCCCAGCCTGTGTGGCTAACGGCC
ATGGACTGCCCCACCTCGGGTGTGGTGGGTTTGGTGAATTGTCTCCGAAAAGAGCCGGGTGGACACCGGA
TTCGGTGTATCCTGCTGTCCAACCTCAGCAACACATCTCACGCCCCCAAGTTGGACCCTGGCTCTCCAGA
GCTACAGCAGGTGCTAAAGCATGACCTCGTGATGAACGTGTACCGGGACGGGGCCTGGGGTGCCTTCCGT
CACTTCCAGTTAGAGCAGGACAAGCCCAAGGAGCAGACAGCGCATGCCTTTGTAAACGTCCTCACCCGAG
GGGACCTCGCCTCCATCCGCTGGGTCTCCTCCCCCCTGAAGCACACGCAGCCCTCGAGCTCAGGAGCACA
GCTCTGCACTGTCTACTACGCCTCACTGAACTTCCGAGACATCATGCTGGCCACGGGCAAGCTGTCCCCT
GATGCCATTCCAGGTAAATGGGCCAGCCGAGACTGCATGCTCGGCATGGAGTTCTCAGGCCGGGATAGGT
GTGGCCGGCGTGTGATGGGGCTGGTTCCTGCAGAAGGCCTGGCCACCTCAGTCCTGCTATCATCTGACTT
CCTCTGGGATGTACCCTCCAGCTGGACCCTGGAGGAGGCGGCCTCTGTGCCCGTCGTCTATACCACTGCT
TACTACTCGTTAGTGGTTCGCGGGCGCATCCAGCGTGGGGAGACCGTGCTCATCCACTCAGGTTCAGGTG
GTGTGGGCCAAGCGGCCATTTCCATTGCCCTCAGTCTGGGCTGCCGCGTCTTCACCACTGTGGGCTCTGC
AGAGAAGCGAGCATACCTCCAGGCCAGGTTCCCTCAGCTTGATGACACCAGCTTTGCCAACTCGAGGGAC
ACATCATTTGAGCAGCACGTGTTACTGCACACAGGTGGCAAAGGGGTCGACCTGGTCCTCAACTCACTGG
CAGAAGAGAAGCTGCAGGCCAGTGTGCGGTGCTTGGCTCAGCATGGTCGCTTCTTAGAGATTGGCAAATT
TGATCTTTCTAACAACCACCCTCTGGGCATGGCTATCTTCTTGAAGAACGTCACTTTCCATGGGATCCTG
CTGGACGCCCTTTTTGAGGAGGCCAATGACAGCTGGCGGGAGGTGGCGGCACTCCTGAAGGCTGGCATTC
GTGATGGAGTCGTGAAGCCCCTCAAGTGCACAGTGTTTCCCAAGGCCCAGGTGGAAGATGCCTTCCGCTA
CATGGCTCAGGGGAAACACATTGGCAAAGTCCTTGTCCAGGTACGGGAGGAGGAGCCTGAGGCTGTGCTG
CCAGGGGCTCAGCCCACCCTGATTTCTGCCATCTCCAAGACCTTCTGCCCAGCCCATAAGAGTTACATCA
TCACTGGTGGCCTAGGTGGCTTTGGCCTGGAGCTGGCCCGGTGGCTCGTGCTTCGCGGAGCCCAGAGGCT
TGTGCTGACTTCCCGATCTGGAATCCGCACCGGCTACCAAGCCAAGCACATTCGGGAGTGGAGACGCCAG
GGCATCCAAGTGCTCGTGTCAACAAGCAACGTGAGCTCACTGGAGGGGGCCCGTGCTCTCATCGCCGAAG
CCACAAAGCTGGGGCCCGTTGGGGGTGTCTTCAACCTGGCCATGGTTTTGAGGGATGCCATGCTGGAGAA
CCAGACCCCAGAGCTCTTCCAGGATGTCAACAAGCCCAAATACAATGGCACCCTGAACCTTGACAGGGCA
ACCCGGGAAGCCTGCCCTGAGCTGGACTACTTTGTGGCCTTCTCCTCTGTAAGCTGCGGGCGTGGTAATG
CTGGCCAAACTAACTACGGCTTCGCCAACTCTACCATGGAGCGTATATGTGAACAGCGCAGGCACGATGG
CCTCCCAGGCCTTGCCGTGCAGTGGGGTGCCATTGGTGACGTGGGCATTGTCCTGGAAGCGATGGGCACC
AATGACACAGTCATCGGAGGTACGCTGCCTCAGCGCATCTCCTCCTGCATGGAGGTACTGGACCTCTTCC
TGAATCAGCCCCACGCAGTCCTGAGCAGCTTTGTGCTGGCAGAGAAGAAAGCTGTGGCCCATGGGGACGG
GGACACCCAGAGGGATCTGGTGAAAGCTGTAGCACACATCCTAGGCATCCGAGACCTCGCAGGTATTAAC
CTGGACAGCACGCTGGCAGACCTCGGCCTGGACTCGCTCATGGGTGTGGAAGTTCGTCAGATCCTGGAAC
GAGAACACGATCTGGTGCTGCCCATGCGTGAGGTGCGGCAGCTCACGCTGCGGAAACTTCAGGAAATGTC
CTCCAAGACTGACTCGGCTACTGACACGACAGCCCCCAAGTCCAGGAGTGACACGTCTCTGAAGCAGAAC
CAACTGAACCTGAGCACACTGCTGGTGAACCCTGAGGGTCCTACCCTAACCCAGCTCAACTCGGTGCAGA
GCTCTGAGCGGCCTCTGTTCCTTGTGCACCCCATTGAGGGTTCCACCACCGTGTTCCACAGTCTGGCTGC
CAAGCTCAGTGTGCCCACCTACGGCCTGCAGTGCACCCAAGCTGCCCCCCTGGATAGCATTCCGAACCTG
GCTGCCTACTACATAGATTGCATCAAGCAAGTGCAGCCTGAGGGACCCTACCGCATAGCTGGGTACTCAT
TTGGAGCCTGTGTAGCCTTCGAGATGTGCTCCCAGCTGCAGGCCCAGCAGGGCCCAGCCCCGACCCACAA
CAACCTCTTCCTGTTTGACGGCTCACACACCTACGTGTTGGCCTACACCCAGAGCTACCGGGCAAAGATG
ACCCCAGGCTGTGAAGCCGAGGCCGAGGCTGAGGCCTTATGCTTCTTCATAAAGCAGTTTCTTGATGTGG
AACACAGCAAGGTGCTGGAGGCCCTGCTGCCACTGAAGAGCCTGGAAGATCGGGTGGCTGCCTCCGTGGA
CCTTATCACTAAGAGTCACCACAGCCTGGACCGCCGAGAGCTGAGCTTTGCTGCCGTGTCCTTCTACCAC
AAGCTCCGGGCAGCTGATCAGTATAAGCCCAAGGCCAAGTACCATGGCAACGTGACACTGCTGCGTGCCA
AGACAGGCGGCACCTATGGCGAGGACTTGGGTGCTGACTACAACCTCTCCCAGGTGTGTGACGGGAAGGT
GTCTGTGCACATCATTGAGGGTGACCACCGCACACTGCTGGAGGGCAGTGGCCTGGAATCCATCATCAAC
ATCATCCATAGCTCCCTGGCTGAGCCACGAGTGAGTGTACGGGAGGGCCTCGAGCATCATCACCACCACC
ACCACCACTGAGATCCGGCTGCTAACAAAGCCCGAAAGGAAGCTGAGTTGGCTGCTGCCACCGCTGAGCA
ATAACTAGCATAACCCCTTGGGGCCTCTAAACGGGTCTTGAGGGGTTTTTTGCTGAAAGGAGGAACTATA
TCCGGATTGGCGAATGGG
[124 nt withheld, positions 8139-8262]
C
[91 nt withheld, positions 8264-8354]
A
[49 nt withheld, positions 8356-8404]
CCTTTGACGTTGGAGTCCACGTTCTTT
[37 nt withheld, positions 8432-8468]
ACCCTATCTCGGTCTATTCTTTTGATTTATAAGGGATTTTGCCGATTTCGGCCTATTGGTTAAAAAATGA
GCTGATTTAACAAAAATTTAACGCGAATTTTAACAAAATATTAACGCTTACAATTTAGGTGGCACTTTTC
GGGGAAATGTGCGCGGAACCCCTATTTGTTTATTTTTCTAAATACATTCAAATATGTATTCGCTCATGAG
ACAATAACCCTGATAAATGCTTCAATAATATTGAAAAAGGAAGAGTATGAGTATTCAACATTTCCGTGTC
GCCCTTATTCCCTTTTTTGCGGCATTTTGCCTTCCTGTTTTTGCTCACCCAGAAACGCTGGTGAAAGTAA
AAGATGCTGAAGATCAGTTGGGTGCACGAGTGGGTTACATCGAACTGGATCTCAACAGCGGTAAGATCCT
TGAGAGTTTTCGCCCCGAAGAACGTTTTCCAATGATGAGCACTTTTAAAGTTCTGCTATGTGGCGCGGTA
TTATCCCGTATTGACGCCGGGCAAGAGCAACTCGGTCGCCGCATACACTATTCTCAGAATGACTTGGTTG
AGTACTCACCAGTCACAGAAAAGCATCTTACGGATGGCATGACAGTAAGAGAATTATGCAGTGCTGCCAT
AACCATGAGTGATAACACTGCGGCCAACTTACTTCTGACAACGATCGGAGGACCGAAGGAGCTAACCGCT
TTTTTGCACAACATGGGGGATCATGTAACTCGCCTTGATCGTTGGGAACCGGAGCTGAATGAAGCCATAC
CAAACGACGAGCGTGACACCACGATGCCTGCAGCAATGGCAACAACGTTGCGCAAACTATTAACTGGCGA
ACTACTTACTCTAGCTTCCCGGCAACAATTAATAGACTGGATGGAGGCGGATAAAGTTGCAGGACCACTT
CTGCGCTCGGCCCTTCCGGCTGGCTGGTTTATTGCTGATAAATCTGGAGCCGGTGAGCGTGGGTCTCGCG
GTATCATTGCAGCACTGGGGCCAGATGGTAAGCCCTCCCGTATCGTAGTTATCTACACGACGGGGAGTCA
GGCAACTATGGATGAACGAAATAGACAGATCGCTGAGATAGGTGCCTCACTGATTAAGCATTGGTAACTG
TCAGACCAAGTTTACTCATATATACTTTAGATTGATTTAAAACTTCATTTTTAATTTAAAAGGATCTAGG
TGAAGATCCTTTTTGATAATCTCATGACCAAAATCCCTTAACGTGAGTTTTCGTTCCACTGAGCGTCAGA
CCCCGTAGAAAAGATCAAAGGATCTTCTTGAGATCCTTTTTTTCTGCGCGTAATCTGCTGCTTGCAAACA
AAAAAACCACCGCTACCAGCGGTGGTTTGTTTGCCGGATCAAGAGCTACCAACTCTTTTTCCGAAGGTAA
CTGGCTTCAGCAGAGCGCAGATACCAAATACTGTCCTTCTAGTGTAGCCGTAGTTAGGCCACCACTTCAA
GAACTCTGTAGCACCGCCTACATACCTCGCTCTGCTAATCCTGTTACCAGTGGCTGCTGCCAGTGGCGAT
AAGTCGTGTCTTACCGGGTTGGACTCAAGACGATAGTTACCGGATAAGGCGCAGCGGTCGGGCTGAACGG
GGGGTTCGTGCACACAGCCCAGCTTGGAGCGAACGACCTACACCGAACTGAGATACCTACAGCGTGAGCT
ATGAGAAAGCGCCACGCTTCCCGAAGGGAGAAAGGCGGACAGGTATCCGGTAAGCGGCAGGGTCGGAACA
GGAGAGCGCACGAGGGAGCTTCCAGGGGGAAACGCCTGGTATCTTTATAGTCCTGTCGGGTTTCGCCACC
TCTGACTTGAGCGTCGATTTTTGTGATGCTCGTCAGGGGGGCGGAGCCTATGGAAAAACGCCAGCAACGC
GGCCTTTTTACGGTTCCTGGCCTTTTGCTGGCCTTTTGCTCACATGTTCTTTCCTGCGTTATCCCCTGAT
TCTGTGGATAACCGTATTACCGCCTTTGAGTGAGCTGATACCGCTCGCCGCAGCCGAACGACCGAGCGCA
GCGAGTCAGTGAGCGAGGAAGCGGAAGAGCGCCTGATGCGGTATTTTCTCCTTACGCATCTGTGCGGTAT
TTCACACCGCAATGGTGCACTCTCAGTACAATCTGCTCTGATGCCGCATAGTTAAGCCAGTATACACTCC
GCTATCGCTACGTGACTGGGTCATGGCTGCGCCCCGACACCCGCCAACACCCGCTGACGCGCCCTGACGG
GCTTGTCTGCTCCCGGCATCCGCTTACAGACAAGCTGTGACCGTCTCCGGGAGCTGCATGTGTCAGAGGT
TTTCACCGTCATCACCGAAACGCGCGAGGCAGCTGCGGTAAAGCTCATCAGCGTGGTCGTGAAGCGATTC
ACAGATGTCTGCCTGTTCATCCGCGTCCAGCTCGTTGAGTTTCTCCAGAAGCGTTAATGTCTGGCTTCTG
ATAAAGCGGGCCATGTTAAGGGCGGTTTTTTCCTGTTTGGTCACTGATGCCTCCGTGTAAGGGGGATTTC
TGTTCATGGGGGTAATGATACCGATGAAACGAGAGAGGATGCTCACGATACGGGTTACTGATGATGAACA
TGCCCGGTTACTGGAACGTTGTGAGGGTAAACAACTGGCGGTATGGATGCGGCGGGACCAGAGAAAAATC
ACTCAGGGTCAATGCCAGCGCTTCGTTAATACAGATGTAGGTGTTCCACAGGGTAGCCAGCAGCATCCTG
CGATGCAGATCCGGAACATAATGGTGCAGGGCGCTGACTTCCGCGTTTCCAGACTTTACGAAACACGGAA
ACCGAAGACCATTCATGTTGTTGCTCAGGTCGCAGACGTTTTGCAGCAGCAGTCGCTTCACGTTCGCTCG
CGTATCGGTGATTCATTCTGCTAACCAGTAAGGCAACCCCGCCAGCCTAGCCGGGTCCTCAACGACAGGA
GCACGATCATGCGCACCCGTGGGGCCGCCATGCCGGCGATAATGGCCTGCTTCTCGCCGAAACGTTTGGT
GGCGGGACCAGTGACGAAGGCTTGAGCGAGGGCGTGCAAGATTCCGAATACCGCAAGCGACAGGCCGATC
ATCGTCGCGCTCCAGCGAAAGCGGTCCTCGCCGAAAATGACCCAGAGCGCTGCCGGCACCTGTCCTACGA
GTTGCATGATAAAGAAGACAGTCATAAGTGCGGCGACGATAGTCATGCCCCGCGCCCACCGGAAGGAGCT
GACTGGGTTGAAGGCTCTCAAGGGCATCGGTCGAGATCCCGGTGCCTAATGAGTGAGCTAACTTACATTA
ATTGCGTTGCGCTCACTGCCCGCTTTCCAGTCGGGAAACCTGTCGTGCCAGCTGCATTAATGAATCGGCC
AACGCGCGGGGAGAGGCGGTTTGCGTATTGGGCGCCAGGGTGGTTTTTCTTTTCACCAGTGAGACGGGCA
ACAGCTGATTGCCCTTCACCGCCTGGCCCTGAGAGAGTTGCAGCAAGCGGTCCACGCTGGTTTGCCCCAG
CAGGCGAAAATCCTGTTTGATGGTGGTTAACGGCGGGATATAACATGAGCTGTCTTCGGTATCGTCGTAT
CCCACTACCGAGATATCCGCACCAACGCGCAGCCCGGACTCGGTAATGGCGCGCATTGCGCCCAGCGCCA
TCTGATCGTTGGCAACCAGCATCGCAGTGGGAACGATGCCCTCATTCAGCATTTGCATGGTTTGTTGAAA
ACCGGACATGGCACTCCAGTCGCCTTCCCGTTCCGCTATCGGCTGAATTTGATTGCGAGTGAGATATTTA
TGCCAGCCAGCCAGACGCAGACGCGCCGAGACAGAACTTAATGGGCCCGCTAACAGCGCGATTTGCTGGT
GACCCAATGCGACCAGATGCTCCACGCCCAGTCGCGTACCGTCTTCATGGGAGAAAATAATACTGTTGAT
GGGTGTCTGGTCAGAGACATCAAGAAATAACGCCGGAACATTAGTGCAGGCAGCTTCCACAGCAATGGCA
TCCTGGTCATCCAGCGGATAGTTAATGATCAGCCCACTGACGCGTTGCGCGAGAAGATTGTGCACCGCCG
CTTTACAGGCTTCGACGCCGCTTCGTTCTACCATCGACACCACCACGCTGGCACCCAGTTGATCGGCGCG
AGATTTAATCGCCGCGACAATTTGCGACGGCGCGTGCAGGGCCAGACTGGAGGTGGCAACGCCAATCAGC
AACGACTGTTTGCCCGCCAGTTGTTGTGCCACGCGGTTGGGAATGTAATTCAGCTCCGCCATCGCCGCTT
CCACTTTTTCCCGCGTTTTCGCAGAAACGTGGCTGGCCTGGTTCACCACGCGGGAAACGGTCTGATAAGA
GACACCGGCATACTCTGCGACATCGTATAACGTTACTGGTTTCACATTCACCACCCTGAATTGACTCTCT
TCCGGGCGCTATCATGCCATACCGCGAAAGGTTTTGCGCCATTCGATGGTGTCCGGGATCTCGACGCTCT
CCCTTATGCGACTCCTGCATTAGGAAGCAGCCCAG
Features (pLannotate 1.2.2; 20 found; start..end, strand, type, name):
    257..275     +  promoter       T7 promoter: promoter for bacteriophage T7 RNA polymerase
    276..300     +  protein_bind   lac operator: The lac repressor binds to the lac operator to inhibit transcription in E. coli. This inhibition can be relieved by adding lactose or isopropyl-β-D-thiogalactopyranoside (IPTG). lac repressor encoded by lacI
    315..337     +  RBS            RBS: efficient ribosome binding site from bacteriophage T7 gene 10 (Olins and Rangwala, 1989)
    378..433     +  CDS            Twin-Strep-tag (fragment): two Strep-Tag®II moieties connected by a linker for enhanced binding to Strep-Tactin®, an engineered form of streptavidin (Schmidt et al., 2013)
    450..7958    +  CDS            Fasn: FAS_MOUSE - Experimental evidence at protein level: Swiss-Prot protein existence level 1. Fatty acid synthetase is a multifunctional enzyme that catalyzes the de novo biosynthesis of long-chain saturated fatty acids starting from acetyl-CoA and malonyl-CoA in the presence of NADPH. This multifunctional protein contains 7 catalytic activities and a site for the binding of the prosthetic group 4'-phosphopantetheine of the acyl carrier protein ([ACP]) domain. From Mus musculus (Mouse).
   7971..7988    +  CDS            9xHis (fragment): 9xHis affinity tag
   7998..8047    +  CDS            SET1 (fragment): solubility-enhancement tag derived from T7 phage gene 10B
   8055..8102    +  terminator     T7 terminator: transcription terminator for bacteriophage T7 RNA polymerase
   8139..8567    +  rep_origin     f1 ori (sequence partly withheld): f1 bacteriophage origin of replication; arrow indicates direction of (+) strand synthesis
   8620..8724    +  promoter       AmpR promoter: bla
   8725..9585    +  CDS            AmpR: β-lactamase; bla; confers resistance to ampicillin, carbenicillin, and related antibiotics
   9756..10344   +  rep_origin     ori: high-copy-number ColE1/pMB1/pBR322/pUC origin of replication
  10530..10669   -  misc_feature   bom: basis of mobility region from pBR322
  10771..10962   -  CDS            rop: Rop protein, which maintains plasmids at low copy number; rop
  10979..11359   +  CDS            YPB1_ECOLX: Protein predicted: Swiss-Prot protein existence level 4. From Escherichia coli.
  11431..11722   -  CDS            TcR (fragment): tetracycline efflux protein; tet; confers resistance to tetracycline
  11737..11758   -  protein_bind   CAP binding site: CAP binding activates transcription in the presence of cAMP. E. coli catabolite activator protein
  11771..12853   -  CDS            lacI: lac repressor; lacI; The lac repressor binds to the lac operator to inhibit transcription in E. coli. This inhibition can be relieved by adding lactose or isopropyl-β-D-thiogalactopyranoside (IPTG).
  12854..12931   -  promoter       lacI promoter: lacI
  12939..235     -  CDS            TcR (fragment) (across the origin): tetracycline efflux protein; tet; confers resistance to tetracycline
