[The description below was written by a language model from this plasmid's Addgene catalogue record and pLannotate feature annotations shown in this document.]
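Description:
pAR18_StrepI_mFASm_H8_pET22b is a bacterial expression plasmid of about 13 kb, built on the pET22b backbone, for producing full-length wild-type murine type I fatty acid synthase (Fasn) in Escherichia coli. It replicates from a pBR322-type ColE1 origin. The adjacent rop gene and bom region keep it at the low copy number listed in the record. Selection is by ampicillin through the β-lactamase (AmpR) cassette. An f1 phage origin is also present, and the annotated tetracycline-resistance fragments are non-functional remnants of the pBR322 lineage.

The roughly 7.6 kb insert sits downstream of a T7 promoter with an adjoining lac operator and the T7 gene 10 ribosome binding site, and it is followed by the T7 terminator. The plasmid carries its own lacI gene, so transcription is repressed until it is induced with IPTG or lactose in a host that supplies T7 RNA polymerase. The Fasn coding sequence is fused to an N-terminal Twin-Strep tag and a C-terminal His8 tag. The annotation software matches both only as partial hits, a Twin-Strep fragment and a "9xHis" fragment. A short downstream match to a T7 gene 10-derived solubility tag is probably an incidental hit on vector sequence next to the terminator rather than a designed fusion.

Having different affinity tags at the two termini allows tandem purification that enriches for intact, full-length polypeptide, which is useful for a megasynthase this large. The enzyme is multifunctional, combining seven catalytic activities with an acyl carrier protein domain. The associated work used the construct for recombinant production and rational engineering of this enzyme to probe its modularity.
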