Addgene plasmid #122847: pAR18_StrepI_mFASm_H8_pET22b
Purpose: Expresses murine type I fatty acid synthase (FASN) in Escherichia coli. N-terminal Twin-Strep tag; C-terminal H8-tag; in pET22b vector.
Depositing lab: Martin Grininger. Depositing organization: Buchmann Institute for Molecular Life Sciences. Publication: Probing the modularity of megasynthases by rational engineering of a fatty acid synthase Type I. Rittner A, Paithankar KS, Drexler DJ, Himmler A, Grininger M. Protein Sci. 2019 Feb;28(2):414-428. doi: 10.1002/pro.3550. Epub 2018 Dec 20. PubMed 30394635.
Backbone
  Vector backbone: pET22b
  Backbone manufacturer: Novagen/Merck Millipore
  Backbone size w/o insert (bp): 5340
  Total vector size (bp): 12987
  Vector type: Bacterial Expression
Growth in bacteria
  Bacterial resistance: Ampicillin, 100 μg/mL
  Growth temperature: 37°C
  Growth strain: DH5alpha
  Copy number: Low Copy
Gene/Insert
  Gene/Insert name: mouse FASN/ mouse fatty acid synthase
  Species: M. musculus (mouse)
  Insert size (bp): 7647
  Mutation: wildtype
  Entrez Gene: Fasn (a.k.a. A630082H08Rik, FAS)
  Promoter: T7 promoter
  Tag / fusion protein: Twin-Strep tag (N terminal on insert); His8 tag (C terminal on insert)
  Cloning method: Ligation Independent Cloning
  Sequencing primers: 5′ T7 prom; 3′ T7 term
Terms and licenses: Academic/Nonprofit Terms; Industry Terms: Not Available to Industry
How to cite: pAR18_StrepI_mFASm_H8_pET22b was a gift from Martin Grininger (Addgene plasmid # 122847 ; http://n2t.net/addgene:122847 ; RRID:Addgene_122847)
